>Addgene plasmid #82419 | pMCh-1469 | depositor full sequence | sequence record 156268 | pMCh-1469 sequence 10664 bps
TTCAATATTGGCCATTAGCCATATTATTCATTGGTTATATAGCATAAATCAATATTGGCTATTGGCCATT
GCATACGTTGTATCTATATCATAATATGTACATTTATATTGGCTCATGTCCAATATGACCGCCATGTTGG
CATTGATTATTGACTAGTTATTAATAGTAATCAATTACGGGGTCATTAGTTCATAGCCCATATATGGAGT
TCCGCGTTACATAACTTACGGTAAATGGCCCGCCTGGCTGACCGCCCAACGACCCCCGCCCATTGACGTC
AATAATGACGTATGTTCCCATAGTAACGCCAATAGGGACTTTCCATTGACGTCAATGGGTGGAGTATTTA
CGGTAAACTGCCCACTTGGCAGTACATCAAGTGTATCATATGCCAAGTCCGCCCCCTATTGACGTCAATG
ACGGTAAATGGCCCGCCTGGCATTATGCCCAGTACATGACCTTACGGGACTTTCCTACTTGGCAGTACAT
CTACGTATTAGTCATCGCTATTACCATGGTGATGCGGTTTTGGCAGTACACCAATGGGCGTGGATAGCGG
TTTGACTCACGGGGATTTCCAAGTCTCCACCCCATTGACGTCAATGGGAGTTTGTTTTGGCACCAAAATC
AACGGGACTTTCCAAAATGTCGTAACAACTGCGATCGCCCGCCCCGTTGACGCAAATGGGCGGTAGGCGT
GTACGGTGGGAGGTCTATATAAGCAGAGCTCGTTTAGTGAACCGTCAGATCACTAGAAGCTTTATTGCGG
TAGTTTATCACAGTTAAATTGCTAACGCAGTCAGTGCTTCTGACACAACAGTCTCGAACTTAAGCTGCAG
TGACTCTCTTAAGGTAGCCTTGCAGAAGTTGGTCGTGAGGCACTGGGCAGGTAAGTATCAAGGTTACAAG
ACAGGTTTAAGGAGACCAATAGAAACTGGGCTTGTCGAGACAGAGAAGACTCTTGCGTTTCTGATAGGCA
CCTATTGGTCTTACTGACATCCACTTTGCCTTTCTCTCCACAGGTGTCCACTCCCAGTTCAATTACAGCT
CTTAAGGCTAGAGTACTTAATACGACTCACTATAGGCTAGCCACCATGGACGCACAAACACGACGACGTG
AGCGTCGCGCTGAGAAACAAGCTCAATGGAAAGCTGCAAACGGTGGATCTCCTCCAAGCTTGATGGCTTA
CCCATACGATGTTCCAGATTACGCTCCTGCAGGCATGCCTAAGGATGACAAGAAGGAATTCCTCAAGTCA
TTGGGCGTTGACACCCTGTCCTCTGAAAACGACATCAAGAGAGCCTATAAGAAAATAGCACTCCAGTGTC
ACCCTGATAAGAACCCCAGCGACACGTCCGCCAGAAAACAATTCGAGGAGGTCTCTAAAGCATTCGAGTA
CCTCGTCCACGACGGGATCAATGACAGCCTGAAAGATTACGATAAGGTTTTCTTTGATTTCCTCCGGGAC
ATATTGTTCGGCAGCGATGGTGCTTCAGACTTCTTTACCTATTTTTGTGGTTCCAAGCAGCACAGCTGTA
TCTCCACAGACACCGACCCTGATTTTAGATATCAGGATGACGACGAGGAGGAGGACATTGATGGGGAACA
GGAGCTGGAAAGCCTCCTGGAGATCGTCAAGAACCGCCGGAAGCGCGGGAAGCCCGTACCCGATGAGTTT
CACGAGGAGAAACTGCAGGAGCTGAAGACTCGACTGTCTCAGCACAAAGAGGACATGAAAAAGGATGGGA
GCAAGAAACAGGCTGTTAAGAAGGGGAAAGCTGTCAGCGTCCCTGTGGCAAAACCCAAGCCAAAGAGCAA
AAAGCAGCTCCTTGCTGAACAACGGCGGCGGGCTAAAGAAATGGAGCAGATAGCCATGGAACTGGAGGAG
AAAAGAAAAGAAGAAGAAGAAAAGGAGAAGCAACGCAAACAGCTGGAAGTAGAGAAACAGAAACGCCTTG
AGGAGGAGCGCATCAGGTCACAGAACGAGGAGCGAAAACGGCGGGAGCGAGAGCAAAAAGAACGGGAGAA
GCAGCAGAAACTGGATATGGAGAAAGAGGAGCGCCGCCGGCGCCAGCAGGAGGAGGAGAAGAAAAGACGA
GAGGAGGAAGAGAAGAGAAAAAAAGTCGAGAAAGAGAAGCAGGAAAGGGAGAAGGCCGCAAAAAAAGCTG
CCCTCCAGGCTGCGAAGGAGAAAGAAGAACAGGCGAAGGCTGCATCTAAAAATCAGAATATTAAAAGACA
GCAGCAACAACAGCGAACTGATCAACAGCAGTATCCTAGGGAAATACCTCCTAGGTTTCAGAAAATGAAA
AGACAGCAACAACAGCAGCAGCTGCAGACTCCAAACTTGCCACCTCCAGCCCCAACCGGCTCTCCGGCTC
AGCTTAACAAGTTCCAGTCAAAACCTCAGCAACAGCCTGTTGGCAAGAAGAAGGATCCTAACCGCTTCGC
TAGCAAGGAGTACGCTGACCTCGTTGACGAGGTGGACGATGCGGGCTGGAACAAGGGATCTCAGTGTAAA
GGCTCTGGATGGGAAGGGACTAGCGAGGATTGGGAGGAGAACATCGCCGAAAAGTGGGGCGCAGATAGGC
AGTGGGGGAGCAAGGAAGGGTCCAGTAACCAACTCGTTGTGGACCGCACAGATGGCGATAGCTGGCCCAC
CGTGGGCAGTAAGTCTGCTATTGGAGATAAGCCCAATTCTTCCCTTGAGAACAGTAACAGCAAAAACAGC
AGTGAGACCGTGCCTGTGGGGACAATCGGCAGCAAACCTCCAAGCAGCAATTGGAACAGTAACAGGAACA
GCGGAGGACTCCCACTGTCCGAGAATTGGGATACAACCTGTGACGAGAGCATCGATCGCGCTCTGGACGC
CACTGAATCTAAAGGATCAGTGGGGCCTGGGGGAGTCAATTGGGTTGGCATGGGTACAGGCGGATTGGGC
GGGATCATTGGAACCCCTTTGGGTTGGGAGCCTAGCAAAGAGAACCGCGATATTGATAAGACCGCCTCTA
AAAGCGGCTGGTGCGGGGAACAGAACTCTACTGTCGATAGCTGGAATAAGACTCCAGGTAAGGGCCCGAA
AACACAGGTGTTCGGTGGATCAGCCCCCACATGGGGGGGAACACCGGCAGACTCTTCTTCCGCCTGGGTG
GAGACTAGCGGGACTGAGACCAATAAACCCAACTCCTCCGGCTGGAATAGCAAGGTCAGCAGCGGCCTGA
GTCAGGGAAACTCTAGTAGCATGGCCTCTGTAGATAGTACCGACAATAAACCAACAGACAATAAACCAGC
TCCATCAGGCTGGGGCGAAGCCGGCCCATCATGGGCTGTGCAGGCTTCCGTTACCGGAACAGCATGCTGG
GACACCGCCACTACCACATCCCCTAAAAAGCCTCTGGATTCCAAAGATAGCAAGCTGAGCCACGATAAGG
TGTCCGGGTGGCTCGAGACATCCGTGACCTCCACTAGCGTGACTGCAGATTGGAACGGCGATAGCAATGC
TGACCAGGAGGACTACTACGAAGAGGCGTGGGACGGGTGGACAACTGCATCCTCCAAGCGAAACAAGGCC
CCGAAGCCGGCACCCACAAATGACTCCAATGCATGGATGTCCAGGAGCCTTAAACAGCTTCTGGACATGG
GATTTAAACAAGAGGACGCTGAGAAAGCGCTGCGCGCCAATCACATGAACATCGAGAGCGCGATTTCTGA
CCTGCTGAGCCTTACAGCCTCCCAGATCGAGGAAGCCTCCCGAGCTAGTTCTGCTAACACCGGTGAGCCT
GACCCGGCAGAAGCCTGTAGGATGCAGCAGCAGAATACTACTACATCTAAGCCAAACCGAAAACAAAGGC
GCAAGACCCAGCAGCAGTTGCAGCAACAGCAGGCCTCTCAGGCCAAGCAGGAGTCCAAGCAAACCGATAT
CTACGATGCTAATAGTCAGTCAGGGTCTTCTGACTCTACAGTTAAGGATCCCAAATCTGAGTCCAATAAA
GATAAAGAAGGCCAGGCCGCCGAGGGCCAGAGTAATAAGCCTTCTAATCAGGGGGCTAGCGACGGGAAAG
GGAACGCCTCAAAAACCACAGAAAATTCTCCACACCTCTCACCGGGTAAGTCCAATGCAGGTCAGAAACG
AGCCACAACTGGCCTCATCCAGACGCCTGCATTGGGGACCCCGACCCCAATGAGAACTCCGATGACACAT
CCTTTGTTGCACCAGCAGTTTCTGCATCAGGTGCAGCTCCACCAGCTGAGGATGGCCCAGGGAGGTCTCC
TTCAACCTCCCATAAACCCCCAGCAAGTAGCTTTGTTGCAGCAGATGGCTCAGCTTCAGATGGTCCAGCA
TCGCATCGCCCAGCAGCAACTGACCCAGAAGCACAACATCCAGGCACAACAGCAGCTGTATCAACAGCAG
CAACAGATTGCACTCATGATGGGGCAGCTGCAGCAGCAAGTGATGCAGCAGCACAATCATCAGATAGCCG
GTTCCCGGTTCCCCAGCCCCGGCTTTCAGCAGAGCACCCTTCCTCCTCAAAGCAGTTCCGCCCAGCCTGG
TACTCCACCTCAGAACGCCAAGAATTCCACCAAAGCCACTTCTACTGAGCCTAGTCAATCAAAACCTGAG
GAACCCCCCAAGGTGTCCACCGCAGATAAGCCTGTGACCACAGTTGCCAGCGGAGAGCGAATAACTCAGC
AGAGCCCTGCCCCACAGTCCAGGCTGACCCAGTGGAAACAACCACTCCTCCCTGATCCCGAGACCTCTCA
TGGCGAAACATGGGGCATGCCCAAGATTGAGCAGATGTCTCTGCTGTCAGGACCTGTAGTGAGCTCCAGC
CTGGAACAGCAGCATGGGGCTCCCAACCTTTCTCCACAGGCAAATAGGATTGCCGATCCCGTGAGCTCAC
GGTGGGGCGTTGACGCCTCTCTTAAGCTCAGCGCCGACCCTCCAGAGTTCAAGCCCGGAGTCCCCTGGCG
CCCTCGGGGGGAGGGGGAAGAAAAGTCTGGTTCATCTGGAAGTAGTATGGAATCATCCCCTCAGGGCATG
CCTGCCAGTGGCAAGACTCAGATAACAGACAACCCAAACAAGCAGCCGGGCTTTCCAGGCGGGTTTAGCA
GCGCTAGCCAGTTCCCGTACTCTATAGCCAGCAGTCCCTGGCAGAACACTGAACCCACAGATAGCCTGAA
CAAGACCCAGGCGAACCCCAGTAGTATCAGACCACCTCCAGGGCTCAATACATCTACTAGTAGCGGCCTC
CCCGATACCCCCTCTGTCGAAGAGAGACCTGCATGGATGAAAAATCTCATGGATGGGGGGACCCAGCAGA
GCTTTGCCCAGGGACCTAATCCTGGGAACTTTCAGCTGGGACTGCGGTTGGGCTTCTCCGCCAGCGGCAA
TTCCTGGAGTACCCAGGACGGGATGTCTGTTTCCGGACTGACTCCTAATAGCCAACCGTGGGCTGCCCCA
GGCGGACCTAGTTCTTCCTCCACACCATCCTCTGACCCCTCTGCCGAGGCCGCCAGCTCCACCGCCAATG
CCGTAACAAGTGCTGAACAGCTTAAACCTCAGGATGAAGGGATCTCAAGTTGGTCCACCAACCAGCCAAT
TCCGTCTGCGGAGGAGAAACAACAGCAGCCACCTGTGGCCCAAGGACCTAGGATGGGATCCGGTCGCGGC
GGAGCCAACCCAATGAGTACTTGGCTGGTGTTGCGGAATCTGTCCCCACGGGCAGATCCGACCGCAATGA
GGGCTGTGTGCCAGCAGTACGGCCCACTCCTCACCTTTACTCTGAACCTTAGGCACGGAAACAGCTTGAT
CAGATACTCTAATAAGGATCAAGCCGCCTCAGCACGGAACAACCTCAACGGGATGATGGTGAAAGGTATG
CAGCTTATCGCCGACTTTGCGACGGATAGCGATATTGGGGGGTTTTTTGAGCAGACACCCGACTGGTCCA
ACAACCCAATGCCACCCAACCCTAGCTTCGGCAACCCTTGGTCCTTCGGAACAGTTGATCCTAATCGACC
TCTCGGATCCACTCAAGGACTGGAGAAAACGCCGCAAGGCCCCCCACCTCAAATGCCTGCAATGGTTCCG
CCGGGCATGCAATGGGGAAGTAGTTCTCAGCTCCCCGCTCAACTCTGGGGCAACTCCCATCCTGGTGCCG
CCACAGGCTTCCCGTCTCAGGTGCCATCCATGTGGTCTTTCAGCGGAGGAGCCCCTCGCGATGTCGAACC
CCAATCCGGAACAAATGAGAATGGGTTGGTCTCTCCATCCATGACTACGTTTCTGCCTCCCGGGTTGCTG
AACGGTGGTGAGAGTGTCTAAGGCGGCCGCTTCCCTTTAGTGAGGGTTAATGCTTCGAGCAGACATGATA
AGATACATTGATGAGTTTGGACAAACCACAACTAGAATGCAGTGAAAAAAATGCTTTATTTGTGAAATTT
GTGATGCTATTGCTTTATTTGTAACCATTATAAGCTGCAATAAACAAGTTAACAACAACAATTGCATTCA
TTTTATGTTTCAGGTTCAGGGGGAGATGTGGGAGGTTTTTTAAAGCAAGTAAAACCTCTACAAATGTGGT
AAAATCCGATAAGGATCGATCCGGGCTGGCGTAATAGCGAAGAGGCCCGCACCGATCGCCCTTCCCAACA
GTTGCGCAGCCTGAATGGCGAATGG
[124 nt withheld, positions 6676-6799]
C
[91 nt withheld, positions 6801-6891]
A
[49 nt withheld, positions 6893-6941]
CCTTTGACGTTGGAGTCCACGTTCTTT
[37 nt withheld, positions 6969-7005]
ACCCTATCTCGGTCTATTCTTTTGATTTATAAGGGATTTTGCCGATTTCGGCCTATTGGTTAAAAAATGA
GCTGATTTAACAAAAATTTAACGCGAATTTTAACAAAATATTAACGCTTACAATTTCCTGATGCGGTATT
TTCTCCTTACGCATCTGTGCGGTATTTCACACCGCATACGCGGATCTGCGCAGCACCATGGCCTGAAATA
ACCTCTGAAAGAGGAACTTGGTTAGGTACCTTCTGAGGCGGAAAGAACCAGCTGTGGAATGTGTGTCAGT
TAGGGTGTGGAAAGTCCCCAGGCTCCCCAGCAGGCAGAAGTATGCAAAGCATGCATCTCAATTAGTCAGC
AACCAGGTGTGGAAAGTCCCCAGGCTCCCCAGCAGGCAGAAGTATGCAAAGCATGCATCTCAATTAGTCA
GCAACCATAGTCCCGCCCCTAACTCCGCCCATCCCGCCCCTAACTCCGCCCAGTTCCGCCCATTCTCCGC
CCCATGGCTGACTAATTTTTTTTATTTATGCAGAGGCCGAGGCCGCCTCGGCCTCTGAGCTATTCCAGAA
GTAGTGAGGAGGCTTTTTTGGAGGCCTAGGCTTTTGCAAAAAGCTTGATTCTTCTGACACAACAGTCTCG
AACTTAAGGCTAGAGCCACCATGATTGAACAAGATGGATTGCACGCAGGTTCTCCGGCCGCTTGGGTGGA
GAGGCTATTCGGCTATGACTGGGCACAACAGACAATCGGCTGCTCTGATGCCGCCGTGTTCCGGCTGTCA
GCGCAGGGGCGCCCGGTTCTTTTTGTCAAGACCGACCTGTCCGGTGCCCTGAATGAACTGCAGGACGAGG
CAGCGCGGCTATCGTGGCTGGCCACGACGGGCGTTCCTTGCGCAGCTGTGCTCGACGTTGTCACTGAAGC
GGGAAGGGACTGGCTGCTATTGGGCGAAGTGCCGGGGCAGGATCTCCTGTCATCTCACCTTGCTCCTGCC
GAGAAAGTATCCATCATGGCTGATGCAATGCGGCGGCTGCATACGCTTGATCCGGCTACCTGCCCATTCG
ACCACCAAGCGAAACATCGCATCGAGCGAGCACGTACTCGGATGGAAGCCGGTCTTGTCGATCAGGATGA
TCTGGACGAAGAGCATCAGGGGCTCGCGCCAGCCGAACTGTTCGCCAGGCTCAAGGCGCGCATGCCCGAC
GGCGAGGATCTCGTCGTGACCCATGGCGATGCCTGCTTGCCGAATATCATGGTGGAAAATGGCCGCTTTT
CTGGATTCATCGACTGTGGCCGGCTGGGTGTGGCGGACCGCTATCAGGACATAGCGTTGGCTACCCGTGA
TATTGCTGAAGAGCTTGGCGGCGAATGGGCTGACCGCTTCCTCGTGCTTTACGGTATCGCCGCTCCCGAT
TCGCAGCGCATCGCCTTCTATCGCCTTCTTGACGAGTTCTTCTGAGCGGGACTCTGGGGTTCGAAATGAC
CGACCAAGCGACGCCCAACCTGCCATCACGATGGCCGCAATAAAATATCTTTATTTTCATTACATCTGTG
TGTTGGTTTTTTGTGTGAATCGATAGCGATAAGGATCCGCGTATGGTGCACTCTCAGTACAATCTGCTCT
GATGCCGCATAGTTAAGCCAGCCCCGACACCCGCCAACACCCGCTGACGCGCCCTGACGGGCTTGTCTGC
TCCCGGCATCCGCTTACAGACAAGCTGTGACCGTCTCCGGGAGCTGCATGTGTCAGAGGTTTTCACCGTC
ATCACCGAAACGCGCGAGACGAAAGGGCCTCGTGATACGCCTATTTTTATAGGTTAATGTCATGATAATA
ATGGTTTCTTAGACGTCAGGTGGCACTTTTCGGGGAAATGTGCGCGGAACCCCTATTTGTTTATTTTTCT
AAATACATTCAAATATGTATCCGCTCATGAGACAATAACCCTGATAAATGCTTCAATAATATTGAAAAAG
GAAGAGTATGAGTATTCAACATTTCCGTGTCGCCCTTATTCCCTTTTTTGCGGCATTTTGCCTTCCTGTT
TTTGCTCACCCAGAAACGCTGGTGAAAGTAAAAGATGCTGAAGATCAGTTGGGTGCACGAGTGGGTTACA
TCGAACTGGATCTCAACAGCGGTAAGATCCTTGAGAGTTTTCGCCCCGAAGAACGTTTTCCAATGATGAG
CACTTTTAAAGTTCTGCTATGTGGCGCGGTATTATCCCGTATTGACGCCGGGCAAGAGCAACTCGGTCGC
CGCATACACTATTCTCAGAATGACTTGGTTGAGTACTCACCAGTCACAGAAAAGCATCTTACGGATGGCA
TGACAGTAAGAGAATTATGCAGTGCTGCCATAACCATGAGTGATAACACTGCGGCCAACTTACTTCTGAC
AACGATCGGAGGACCGAAGGAGCTAACCGCTTTTTTGCACAACATGGGGGATCATGTAACTCGCCTTGAT
CGTTGGGAACCGGAGCTGAATGAAGCCATACCAAACGACGAGCGTGACACCACGATGCCTGTAGCAATGG
CAACAACGTTGCGCAAACTATTAACTGGCGAACTACTTACTCTAGCTTCCCGGCAACAATTAATAGACTG
GATGGAGGCGGATAAAGTTGCAGGACCACTTCTGCGCTCGGCCCTTCCGGCTGGCTGGTTTATTGCTGAT
AAATCTGGAGCCGGTGAGCGTGGGTCTCGCGGTATCATTGCAGCACTGGGGCCAGATGGTAAGCCCTCCC
GTATCGTAGTTATCTACACGACGGGGAGTCAGGCAACTATGGATGAACGAAATAGACAGATCGCTGAGAT
AGGTGCCTCACTGATTAAGCATTGGTAACTGTCAGACCAAGTTTACTCATATATACTTTAGATTGATTTA
AAACTTCATTTTTAATTTAAAAGGATCTAGGTGAAGATCCTTTTTGATAATCTCATGACCAAAATCCCTT
AACGTGAGTTTTCGTTCCACTGAGCGTCAGACCCCGTAGAAAAGATCAAAGGATCTTCTTGAGATCCTTT
TTTTCTGCGCGTAATCTGCTGCTTGCAAACAAAAAAACCACCGCTACCAGCGGTGGTTTGTTTGCCGGAT
CAAGAGCTACCAACTCTTTTTCCGAAGGTAACTGGCTTCAGCAGAGCGCAGATACCAAATACTGTTCTTC
TAGTGTAGCCGTAGTTAGGCCACCACTTCAAGAACTCTGTAGCACCGCCTACATACCTCGCTCTGCTAAT
CCTGTTACCAGTGGCTGCTGCCAGTGGCGATAAGTCGTGTCTTACCGGGTTGGACTCAAGACGATAGTTA
CCGGATAAGGCGCAGCGGTCGGGCTGAACGGGGGGTTCGTGCACACAGCCCAGCTTGGAGCGAACGACCT
ACACCGAACTGAGATACCTACAGCGTGAGCTATGAGAAAGCGCCACGCTTCCCGAAGGGAGAAAGGCGGA
CAGGTATCCGGTAAGCGGCAGGGTCGGAACAGGAGAGCGCACGAGGGAGCTTCCAGGGGGAAACGCCTGG
TATCTTTATAGTCCTGTCGGGTTTCGCCACCTCTGACTTGAGCGTCGATTTTTGTGATGCTCGTCAGGGG
GGCGGAGCCTATGGAAAAACGCCAGCAACGCGGCCTTTTTACGGTTCCTGGCCTTTTGCTGGCCTTTTGC
TCACATGGCTCGACAGATC
Features (pLannotate 1.2.2; 21 found; start..end, strand, type, name):
    141..518     +  enhancer       CMV enhancer: human cytomegalovirus immediate early enhancer
    519..730     +  promoter       CMV promoter: human cytomegalovirus (CMV) immediate early promoter
    891..1023    +  intron         chimeric intron: chimera between introns from human β-globin and immunoglobulin heavy chain genes
   1068..1086    +  promoter       T7 promoter: promoter for bacteriophage T7 RNA polymerase
   1096..1161    +  CDS            N (fragment): REGN_LAMBD - Experimental evidence at protein level: Swiss-Prot protein existence level 1. Plays a role as a transcriptional antitermination factor that allows the virus to initiate its lytic phase. Activates expression of the delayed viral early genes by modifying host RNA polymerase (RNAP) into a form that is resistant to termination signals. This antitermination function requires the host NusA protein which serves to stabilize the interaction between antitermination protein N and host RNA polymerase. From Escherichia phage lambda (Bacteriophage lambda).
   1189..1215    +  CDS            3xHA (fragment): three tandem HA epitope tags
   1279..1404    +  CDS            DNAJB3 (fragment): DNJB3_HUMAN - Also known as HCG3. Experimental evidence at protein level: Swiss-Prot protein existence level 1. May operate as a co-chaperone of the male germ cell- and haploid stage-specific Hsp70 proteins. From Homo sapiens (Human).
   6334..6351    -  promoter       T3 promoter (fragment): promoter for bacteriophage T3 RNA polymerase
   6369..6490    -  polyA_signal   SV40 poly(A) signal: SV40 polyadenylation signal
   6513..6581    -  CDS            large T antigen (fragment): large T antigen from SV40 (simian virus 40)
   6605..6672    +  CDS            lacZα (fragment): LacZα fragment of β-galactosidase; lacZ fragment
   6676..7104    +  rep_origin     f1 ori (sequence partly withheld): f1 bacteriophage origin of replication; arrow indicates direction of (+) strand synthesis
   7132..7183    -  misc_feature   bom (fragment): basis of mobility region from pBR322
   7248..7605    +  promoter       SV40 promoter: SV40 enhancer and early promoter
   7656..8447    +  CDS            neo: KKA2_KLEPN - Also known as kan, nptII. Experimental evidence at protein level: Swiss-Prot protein existence level 1. Resistance to kanamycin, neomycin, paromomycin, ribostamycin, butirosin and gentamicin B. From Klebsiella pneumoniae.
   8514..8562    +  polyA_signal   poly(A) signal: synthetic polyadenylation signal
   8582..8636    -  misc_feature   bom (fragment): basis of mobility region from pBR322
   8738..8773    -  CDS            rop (fragment): Rop protein, which maintains plasmids at low copy number; rop
   8868..8972    +  promoter       AmpR promoter: bla
   8973..9833    +  CDS            AmpR: β-lactamase; bla; confers resistance to ampicillin, carbenicillin, and related antibiotics
  10004..10592   +  rep_origin     ori: high-copy-number ColE1/pMB1/pBR322/pUC origin of replication
