[The description below was written by a language model from this plasmid's Addgene catalogue record and pLannotate feature annotations shown in this document.]
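Description:
pMCh-1469 is a 10,664 bp mammalian expression plasmid built on the pCiNeo backbone that drives production of the Nematostella vectensis (starlet sea anemone) GW182 protein carrying an N-terminal "NHA" tag. In bacteria it is maintained through a high-copy ColE1/pUC-type origin and selected with ampicillin via the β-lactamase gene. An f1 origin is also present for single-stranded DNA production. For mammalian cells the backbone carries a separate SV40 enhancer/early promoter–neo cassette with a synthetic polyadenylation signal, which allows neomycin-class (G418) selection of stable transfectants.

The expression unit consists of the CMV immediate-early enhancer and promoter followed by the chimeric β-globin/immunoglobulin intron, which generally improves transcript processing and expression, and a T7 promoter that permits in vitro transcription. The open reading frame begins with a short fragment of the bacteriophage lambda N protein followed by an HA epitope, together forming the NHA tag supplied by the backbone. The roughly 5.1 kb nvGW182 coding sequence is inserted between SbfI and NotI sites and terminated by the SV40 late poly(A) signal. The annotation software does not recognise the insert itself. The small "DNAJB3" hit near its start, like the scattered lacZα, rop, bom and large T antigen fragments, is probably a similarity match or backbone remnant rather than a functional element.

The lambda N peptide binds boxB RNA hairpins, so NHA fusions are commonly used to tether a protein to a boxB-bearing reporter mRNA, while the HA epitope permits detection and immunoprecipitation. The associated publication concerns conservation of miRNA-mediated silencing across animal evolution, consistent with using this construct to test the activity of cnidarian GW182 in mammalian cells, although the record does not describe specific assays.
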