Addgene plasmid #82419: pMCh-1469
Purpose: Plasmid for expression of NHA-tagged Nematostella vectensis GW182 in mammalian cells
Depositing lab: Marina Chekulaeva. Depositing organization: Max-Delbrueck-Centrum fuer Molekulare Medizin (MDC). Publication: Conservation of miRNA-mediated silencing mechanisms across 600 million years of animal evolution. Mauri M, Kirchner M, Aharoni R, Ciolli Mattioli C, van den Bruck D, Gutkovitch N, Modepalli V, Selbach M, Moran Y, Chekulaeva M. Nucleic Acids Res. 2016 Sep 6. pii: gkw792. 10.1093/nar/gkw792 PubMed 27604873.
Backbone
  Vector backbone: pCiNeo
  Backbone size w/o insert (bp): 5557
  Total vector size (bp): 10664
  Vector type: Mammalian Expression
Growth in bacteria
  Bacterial resistance: Ampicillin, 100 μg/mL
  Growth temperature: 37°C
  Growth strain: DH5alpha
  Copy number: High Copy
Gene/Insert
  Gene/Insert name: nvGW182
  Species: Nematostella vectensis
  Insert size (bp): 5107
  Promoter: CMV
  Tag / fusion protein: NHA (N terminal on backbone)
  Cloning method: Restriction Enzyme; 5′ cloning site SbfI (not destroyed); 3′ cloning site NotI (not destroyed)
  Sequencing primers: 5′ CACAGGTGTCCACTCCCAGTTC; 3′ ACTGCATTCTAGTTGTGGTTTGTCC
Terms and licenses: Academic/Nonprofit Terms; Industry Terms: Not Available to Industry
How to cite: pMCh-1469 was a gift from Marina Chekulaeva (Addgene plasmid # 82419 ; http://n2t.net/addgene:82419 ; RRID:Addgene_82419)
