>Addgene plasmid #82419 | pMCh-1469 | addgene partial sequence | sequence record 158835 | CMV-F 5'-CGCAAATGGGCGGTAGGCGTG-3'
ACCGTCAGATCACTAGAAGCTTTATTGCGGTAGTTTATCACAGTTAAATTGCTAACGCAGTCAGTGCTTC
TGACACAACAGTCTCGAACTTAAGCTGCAGTGACTCTCTTAAGGTAGCCTTGCAGAAGTTGGTCGTGAGG
CACTGGGCAGGTAAGTATCAAGGTTACAAGACAGGTTTAAGGAGACCAATAGAAACTGGGCTTGTCGAGA
CAGAGAAGACTCTTGCGTTTCTGATAGGCACCTATTGGTCTTACTGACATCCACTTTGCCTTTCTCTCCA
CAGGTGTCCACTCCCAGTTCAATTACAGCTCTTAAGGCTAGAGTACTTAATACGACTCACTATAGGCTAG
CCACCATGGACGCACAAACACGACGACGTGAGCGTCGCGCTGAGAAACAAGCTCAATGGAAAGCTGCAAA
CGGTGGATCTCCTCCAAGCTTGATGGCTTACCCATACGATGTTCCAGATTACGCTCCTGCAGGCATGCCT
AAGGATGACAAGAAGGAATTCCTCAAGTCATTGGGCGTTGACACCCTGTCCTCTGAAAACGACATCAAGA
GAGCCTATAAGAAAATAGCACTCCAGTGTCACCCTGATAAGAACCCCAGCGACACGTCCGCCAGAAAACA
ATTCGAGGAGGTCTCTAAAGCATTCGAGTACCTCGTCCACGACGGGATCAATGACAGCCTGAAAGATTAC
GATAAGGTTTTCTTTGATTTCCTCCGGGACATATTGTTCGGCAGCGATGGTGCTTCAGACTTCTTTACCT
ATTTTTGTGGTTCCAAGCAGCACAGCTGTATCTCCACAGACACCGACCCTGATTTTAGATATCAGGATGA
CGACGAGGAGGAGGACATTGATGGGGA
