>Addgene plasmid #82419 | pMCh-1469 | addgene partial sequence | sequence record 158836 | EBV-rev 5'-GTGGTTTGTCCAAACTCATC-3'
ACCCTCACTAAAGGGAAGCGGCCGCCTTAGACACTCTCACCACCGTTCAGCAACCCGGGAGGCAGAAACG
TAGTCATGGATGGAGAGACCAACCCATTCTCATTTGTTCCGGATTGGGGTTCGACATCGCGAGGGGCTCC
TCCGCTGAAAGACCACATGGATGGCACCTGAGACGGGAAGCCTGTGGCGGCACCAGGATGGGAGTTGCCC
CAGAGTTGAGCGGGGAGCTGAGAACTACTTCCCCATTGCATGCCCGGCGGAACCATTGCAGGCATTTGAG
GTGGGGGGCCTTGCGGCGTTTTCTCCAGTCCTTGAGTGGATCCGAGAGGTCGATTAGGATCAACTGTTCC
GAAGGACCAAGGGTTGCCGAAGCTAGGGTTGGGTGGCATTGGGTTGTTGGACCAGTCGGGTGTCTGCTCA
AAAAACCCCCCAATATCGCTATCCGTCGCAAAGTCGGCGATAAGCTGCATACCTTTCACCATCATCCCGT
TGAGGTTGTTCCGTGCTGAGGCGGCTTGATCCTTATTAGAGTATCTGATCAAGCTGTTTCCGTGCCTAAG
GTTCAGAGTAAAGGTGAGGAGTGGGCCGTACTGCTGGCACACAGCCCTCATTGCGGTCGGATCTGCCCGT
GGGGACAGATTCCGCAACACCAGCCAAGTACTCATTGGGTTGGCTCCGCCGCGACCGGATCCCATCCTAG
GTCCTTGGGCCACAGGTGGCTGCTGTTGTTTCTCCTCCGCAGACGGAATTGGCTGGTTGGTGGACCAACT
TGAGATCCCTTCATCCTGAGGTTTAAGCTGTTCAGCACTTGTTACGGCATTGGCGGTGGAGCTGGCGGCC
TCGGCAGA
